>Addgene plasmid #168914 | pEntry_HCoV-NL63-nsp5 | addgene full sequence | sequence record 437527 | Addgene NGS Result
CTACCAGCGGTGGTTTGTTTGCCGGATCAAGAGCTACCAACTCTTTTTCCGAAGGTAACTGGCTTCAGCA
GAGCGCAGATACCAAATACTGTTCTTCTAGTGTAGCCGTAGTTAGGCCACCACTTCAAGAACTCTGTAGC
ACCGCCTACATACCTCGCTCTGCTAATCCTGTTACCAGTGGCTGCTGCCAGTGGCGATAAGTCGTGTCTT
ACCGGGTTGGACTCAAGACGATAGTTACCGGATAAGGCGCAGCGGTCGGGCTGAACGGGGGGTTCGTGCA
CACAGCCCAGCTTGGAGCGAACGACCTACACCGAACTGAGATACCTACAGCGTGAGCTATGAGAAAGCGC
CACGCTTCCCGAAGGGAGAAAGGCGGACAGGTATCCGGTAAGCGGCAGGGTCGGAACAGGAGAGCGCACG
AGGGAGCTTCCAGGGGGAAACGCCTGGTATCTTTATAGTCCTGTCGGGTTTCGCCACCTCTGACTTGAGC
GTCGATTTTTGTGATGCTCGTCAGGGGGGCGGAGCCTATGGAAAAACGCCAGCAACGCGGCCTTTTTACG
GTTCCTGGCCTTTTGCTGGCCTTTTGCTCACATGTTCTTTCCTGCGTTATCCCCTGATTCTGTGGATAAC
CGTATTACCGCCTTTGAGTGAGCTGATACCGCTCGCCGCAGCCGAACGACCGAGCGCAGCGAGTCAGTGA
GCGAGGAAGCGGAAGAGCGCCCAATACGCAAACCGCCTCTCCCCGCGCGTTGGCCGATTCATTAATGCAG
CTGGCACGACAGGTTTCCCGACTGGAAAGCGGGCAGTGAGCGCAACGCAATTAATACGCGTACCGCTAGC
CAGGAAGAGTTTGTAGAAACGCAAAAAGGCCATCCGTCAGGATGGCCTTCTGCTTAGTTTGATGCCTGGC
AGTTTATGGCGGGCGTCCTGCCCGCCACCCTCCGGGCCGTTGCTTCACAACGTTCAAATCCGCTCCCGGC
GGATTTGTCCTACTCAGGAGAGCGTTCACCGACAAACAACAGATAAAACGAAAGGCCCAGTCTTCCGACT
GAGCCTTTCGTTTTATTTGATGCCTGGCAGTTCCCTACTCTCGCGTTAACGCTAGCATGGATGTTTTCCC
AGTCACGACGTTGTAAAACGACGGCCAGTCTTAAGCTCGGGCCCCAAATAATGATTTTATTTTGACTGAT
AGTGACCTGTTCGTTGCAACAAATTGATGAGCAATGCTTTTTTATAATGCCAACTTTGTACAAAAAAGCA
GAAGGGCCGTCAAGGCCAGGATCCATGGGATCCTCTGGTCTTAAGAAGATGGCACAACCATCTGGTTGTG
TTGAGAGATGTGTGGTTCGCGTCTGTTATGGTAGTACTGTGCTTAATGGAGTTTGGTTAGGTGACACTGT
TACTTGTCCTAGACATGTCATAGCACCATCAACCACTGTTCTTATTGATTATGATCATGCATATAGTACT
ATGCGTTTGCATAATTTTTCAGTGTCTCATAATGGTGTCTTCTTGGGAGTTGTCGGTGTTACAATGCATG
GTTCTGTGTTGCGTATTAAGGTTTCACAATCTAATGTACATACACCTAAACATGTTTTTAAAACGTTGAA
ACCTGGTGATTCTTTTAATATTTTAGCATGTTATGAAGGTATTGCATCTGGTGTTTTTGGTGTTAATTTA
CGTACAAACTTTACTATTAAAGGTTCTTTTATAAATGGAGCTTGTGGTTCTCCTGGTTATAATGTTAGAA
ATGATGGTACTGTTGAGTTTTGTTATTTACACCAAATTGAGTTAGGTAGTGGTGCTCATGTTGGTTCTGA
TTTTACTGGTAGTGTTTATGGTAATTTTGATGACCAACCTAGTTTGCAAGTTGAGAGTGCCAACCTTATG
CTATCAGATAATGTTGTTGCCTTTTTGTATGCTGCTTTGTTGAATGGTTGTAGGTGGTGGTTGTGTTCAA
CTAGAGTTAATGTTGATGGTTTTAATGAATGGGCTATGGCTAATGGTTATACAAGTGTTTCTAGTGTTGA
GTGCTATTCTATTTTGGCAGCAAAAACTGGTGTTAGTGTTGAACAATTGTTAGCTTCCATTCAACATCTT
CATGAAGGTTTTGGTGGTAAAAACATACTTGGTTATTCTAGTTTATGTGATGAGTTCACACTAGCTGAAG
TTGTGAAGCAGATGTATGGTGTTAACTTGCAACTTAATTAAGACGCGATCGCGGCCTCATGGGCCCAGCT
TTCTTGTACAAAGTTGGCATTATAAAAAATAATTGCTCATCAATTTGTTGCAACGAACAGGTCACTATCA
GTCAAAATAAAATCATTATTTGCCATCCAGCTGATATCCCCTATAGTGAGTCGTATTACATGGTCATAGC
TGTTTCCTGGCAGCTCTGGCCCGTGTCTCAAAATCTCTGATGTTACATTGCACAAGATAAAAATATATCA
TCATGCCTCCTCTAGACCAGCCAGGACAGAAATGCCTCGACTTCGCTGCTACCCAAGGTTGCCGGGTGAC
GCACACCGTGGAAACGGATGAAGGCACGAACCCAGTGGACATAAGCCTGTTCGGTTCGTAAGCTGTAATG
CAAGTAGCGTATGCGCTCACGCAACTGGTCCAGAACCTTGACCGAACGCAGCGGTGGTAACGGCGCAGTG
GCGGTTTTCATGGCTTGTTATGACTGTTTTTTTGGGGTACAGTCTATGCCTCGGGCATCCAAGCAGCAAG
CGCGTTACGCCGTGGGTCGATGTTTGATGTTATGGAGCAGCAACGATGTTACGCAGCAGGGCAGTCGCCC
TAAAACAAAGTTAAACATTATGAGGGAAGCGGTGATCGCCGAAGTATCGACTCAACTATCAGAGGTAGTT
GGCGTCATCGAGCGCCATCTCGAACCGACGTTGCTGGCCGTACATTTGTACGGCTCCGCAGTGGATGGCG
GCCTGAAGCCACACAGTGATATTGATTTGCTGGTTACGGTGACCGTAAGGCTTGATGAAACAACGCGGCG
AGCTTTGATCAACGACCTTTTGGAAACTTCGGCTTCCCCTGGAGAGAGCGAGATTCTCCGCGCTGTAGAA
GTCACCATTGTTGTGCACGACGACATCATTCCGTGGCGTTATCCAGCTAAGCGCGAACTGCAATTTGGAG
AATGGCAGCGCAATGACATTCTTGCAGGTATCTTCGAGCCAGCCACGATCGACATTGATCTGGCTATCTT
GCTGACAAAAGCAAGAGAACATAGCGTTGCCTTGGTAGGTCCAGCGGCGGAGGAACTCTTTGATCCGGTT
CCTGAACAGGATCTATTTGAGGCGCTAAATGAAACCTTAACGCTATGGAACTCGCCGCCCGACTGGGCTG
GCGATGAGCGAAATGTAGTGCTTACGTTGTCCCGCATTTGGTACAGCGCAGTAACCGGCAAAATCGCGCC
GAAGGATGTCGCTGCCGACTGGGCAATGGAGCGCCTGCCGGCCCAGTATCAGCCCGTCATACTTGAAGCT
AGACAGGCTTATCTTGGACAAGAAGAAGATCGCTTGGCCTCGCGCGCAGATCAGTTGGAAGAATTTGTCC
ACTACGTGAAAGGCGAGATCACCAAGGTAGTCGGCAAATAACCCTCGAGCCACCCATGACCAAAATCCCT
TAACGTGAGTTACGCGTCGTTCCACTGAGCGTCAGACCCCGTAGAAAAGATCAAAGGATCTTCTTGAGAT
CCTTTTTTTCTGCGCGTAATCTGCTGCTTGCAAACAAAAAAACCACCG
Features (pLannotate 1.2.2; 12 found; start..end, strand, type, name):
    717..809     +  CDS            lacI (fragment): lac repressor; lacI; The lac repressor binds to the lac operator to inhibit transcription in E. coli. This inhibition can be relieved by adding lactose or isopropyl-β-D-thiogalactopyranoside (IPTG).
    864..891     -  terminator     rrnB T2 terminator: transcription terminator T2 from the E. coli rrnB gene
   1023..1066    +  terminator     rrnB T1 terminator: Escherichia coli rrnB; transcription terminator T1 from the E. coli rrnB gene
   1113..1149    -  CDS            lacZα (fragment): LacZα fragment of β-galactosidase; lacZ fragment
   1165..1261    +  protein_bind   attL1: mutant version of attL; recombination site for the Gateway® LR reaction LR Clonase™
   1294..2202    +  CDS            R1A_CVHNL (fragment): Experimental evidence at protein level: Swiss-Prot protein existence level 1. Nsp9 is a ssRNA-binding protein. From Human coronavirus NL63 (HCoV-NL63).
   2234..2332    -  protein_bind   attL2: mutant version of attL; recombination site for the Gateway® LR reaction LR Clonase™
   2350..2368    -  promoter       T7 promoter: promoter for bacteriophage T7 RNA polymerase
   2558..2581    +  promoter       Pc promoter (fragment): intI1 (promoter lies within the coding sequence); class 1 integron promoter
   2757..2813    +  CDS            GmR (fragment): gentamycin acetyltransferase; aacC1; confers resistance to gentamycin
   2820..3611    +  CDS            SmR: aminoglycoside adenylyltransferase (Murphy, 1985); aadA; confers resistance to spectinomycin and streptomycin
   3704..534     +  rep_origin     ori (across the origin): high-copy-number ColE1/pMB1/pBR322/pUC origin of replication
