[The description below was written by a language model from this plasmid's Addgene catalogue record and pLannotate feature annotations shown in this document.]
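Description:
pEntry_HCoV-NL63-nsp5 is a Gateway-compatible Entry clone built on the pENTR223.1 backbone (SfiI-cloning variant), carrying the coding sequence for non-structural protein 5 (nsp5) of human coronavirus NL63. It is a small bacterial plasmid of about 3.8 kb, propagated in E. coli from a high-copy ColE1/pUC-type origin and selected with spectinomycin through the aadA (SmR) aminoglycoside adenylyltransferase gene. That gene lies downstream of a fragment of a class 1 integron Pc promoter. Short remnants annotated as lacI, lacZα and a gentamicin-resistance gene are backbone leftovers rather than functional genes.

The 909 bp insert was made by gene synthesis and placed between two SfiI sites. The annotation matches it to a fragment of the NL63 replicase polyprotein 1a, consistent with nsp5 being a cleavage product of the ORF1ab-encoded polyprotein; the nsp9 functional note attached to that hit is generic text for the polyprotein entry, not a description of this insert. Depositor-designed linkers flank the ORF: a 5′ linker supplying an ATG bracketed by BamHI sites, and a 3′ linker containing a TAA stop codon within a PacI site followed by an AsiSI site. The record does not explain the purpose of this layout, although it presumably allows the start or stop codon to be removed for tag fusions.

The ORF sits between attL1 and attL2, so an LR Clonase reaction can move it into any attR-containing Destination vector. rrnB T1 and T2 terminators upstream of attL1 insulate the cassette from read-through transcription, and a T7 promoter lies just beyond attL2, pointing back towards the insert. The Entry vector has no annotated promoter for sense-strand expression of nsp5; it serves as a shuttle for generating expression or interaction-assay constructs, as part of a collection of human coronavirus ORF clones.
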