Addgene plasmid #168914: pEntry_HCoV-NL63-nsp5
Purpose: Gateway-compatible Entry vector
Depositing lab: Pascal Falter-Braun. Depositing organization: Helmholtz Munich. Publication: A resource of human coronavirus protein-coding sequences in a flexible, multipurpose Gateway Entry clone collection. Weller B, Lin CW, Pogoutse O, Sauer M, Marin-de la Rosa N, Strobel A, Young V, Knapp JJ, Rayhan A, Falter C, Kim DK, Roth FP, Falter-Braun P. G3 (Bethesda). 2023 Jul 5;13(7):jkad105. doi: 10.1093/g3journal/jkad105. PubMed 37267226.
Backbone
  Vector backbone: pENTR223.1*SfiI
  Backbone size w/o insert (bp): 2800
  Vector type: Gateway-compatible Entry vector
Growth in bacteria
  Bacterial resistance: Spectinomycin, 50 μg/mL
  Growth temperature: 37°C
  Growth strain: DH5alpha
  Copy number: High Copy
Gene/Insert
  Gene/Insert name: HCoV-NL63-nsp5 (alt name: nsp5)
  Species: Other
  Insert size (bp): 909
  Entrez Gene: ORF1ab (a.k.a. HCNV63gp1)
  Cloning method: Restriction Enzyme; 5′ cloning site SfiI (unknown if destroyed); 3′ cloning site SfiI (unknown if destroyed)
  Sequencing primers: 5′ M13 uni (-21); 3′ M13 rev (-29)
Resource information
  A portion of this plasmid was derived from a plasmid made by: Synthesized by Twist Bioscience
Terms and licenses: Academic/Nonprofit Terms; Industry Terms: Not Available to Industry
Depositor comments: 5'-linker: SfiI-BamHI-ATG-BamHI (GGCCGTCAaggccaggatccatgggatcc), 3'-linker: PacI-TAA-AsiSI-SfiI (cttaatTAAgacgcgatcgcggcctcatGGGCC).
How to cite: pEntry_HCoV-NL63-nsp5 was a gift from Pascal Falter-Braun (Addgene plasmid # 168914 ; http://n2t.net/addgene:168914 ; RRID:Addgene_168914)
