>Addgene plasmid #168914 | pEntry_HCoV-NL63-nsp5 | depositor partial sequence | sequence record 327392 | gene-specific Insert sequence
TCTGGTCTTAAGAAGATGGCACAACCATCTGGTTGTGTTGAGAGATGTGTGGTTCGCGTCTGTTATGGTA
GTACTGTGCTTAATGGAGTTTGGTTAGGTGACACTGTTACTTGTCCTAGACATGTCATAGCACCATCAAC
CACTGTTCTTATTGATTATGATCATGCATATAGTACTATGCGTTTGCATAATTTTTCAGTGTCTCATAAT
GGTGTCTTCTTGGGAGTTGTCGGTGTTACAATGCATGGTTCTGTGTTGCGTATTAAGGTTTCACAATCTA
ATGTACATACACCTAAACATGTTTTTAAAACGTTGAAACCTGGTGATTCTTTTAATATTTTAGCATGTTA
TGAAGGTATTGCATCTGGTGTTTTTGGTGTTAATTTACGTACAAACTTTACTATTAAAGGTTCTTTTATA
AATGGAGCTTGTGGTTCTCCTGGTTATAATGTTAGAAATGATGGTACTGTTGAGTTTTGTTATTTACACC
AAATTGAGTTAGGTAGTGGTGCTCATGTTGGTTCTGATTTTACTGGTAGTGTTTATGGTAATTTTGATGA
CCAACCTAGTTTGCAAGTTGAGAGTGCCAACCTTATGCTATCAGATAATGTTGTTGCCTTTTTGTATGCT
GCTTTGTTGAATGGTTGTAGGTGGTGGTTGTGTTCAACTAGAGTTAATGTTGATGGTTTTAATGAATGGG
CTATGGCTAATGGTTATACAAGTGTTTCTAGTGTTGAGTGCTATTCTATTTTGGCAGCAAAAACTGGTGT
TAGTGTTGAACAATTGTTAGCTTCCATTCAACATCTTCATGAAGGTTTTGGTGGTAAAAACATACTTGGT
TATTCTAGTTTATGTGATGAGTTCACACTAGCTGAAGTTGTGAAGCAGATGTATGGTGTTAACTTGCAA
